Addgene plasmid #54744: Topaz-C1
Purpose: (Empty Backbone) Localization: C1 Cloning Vector, Excitation: 514, Emission: 527
Depositing lab: Michael Davidson. Depositing organization: Florida State University, Tallahassee.
Backbone
  Vector backbone: Topaz-C1
  Backbone size (bp): 4750
  Vector type: Mammalian Expression
  Selectable markers: Neomycin (select with G418)
  Tag / fusion protein: Topaz (N terminal on backbone)
Growth in bacteria
  Bacterial resistance: Kanamycin, 50 μg/mL
  Growth temperature: 37°C
  Growth strain: DH5alpha
  Copy number: High Copy
Gene/Insert
  Gene/Insert name: None
  Tag / fusion protein: Topaz (N terminal on backbone)
Terms and licenses: Academic/Nonprofit Terms; Industry Terms
Depositor comments: wtGFP + S65G-S72A-K79R-T203Y. Excitation = 514; Emission = 527
How to cite: Topaz-C1 was a gift from Michael Davidson (Addgene plasmid # 54744 ; http://n2t.net/addgene:54744 ; RRID:Addgene_54744)
