[The description below was written by a language model from this plasmid's Addgene catalogue record.]
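Description:
Topaz-C1 is an empty mammalian expression backbone of about 4.75 kb, designed for building fusions to the yellow fluorescent protein Topaz. It carries no insert. Topaz is encoded on the backbone and sits at the N-terminus of the fusion, which is what the "C1" designation indicates: a gene of interest is cloned downstream of, and in frame with, the fluorescent protein, so the partner protein is attached to the C-terminal end of Topaz. Expressed without an insert, the plasmid would be expected to yield the fluorescent protein alone, which can serve as an unfused control.

According to the depositor notes, Topaz is derived from wild-type GFP by the substitutions S65G, S72A, K79R and T203Y. The T203Y change is characteristic of the yellow-shifted GFP variants, and the record lists an excitation maximum of 514 nm and an emission maximum of 527 nm. The plasmid is maintained at high copy number in E. coli under kanamycin selection, and a neomycin resistance marker allows G418 selection of stably transfected mammalian cells.

The record does not state the promoter driving Topaz, the polyadenylation signal, the origins of replication or the composition of the cloning site, and no feature table is available to confirm them. Typical uses are live-cell imaging and subcellular localization studies of Topaz-tagged proteins, where its spectral properties suit it to yellow-channel detection alongside other fluorescent proteins.
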