>Addgene plasmid #54744 | Topaz-C1 | depositor partial sequence | sequence record 85141 | insert sequence
TCCGCCCCATTGACGCAAATGGGCGGTAGGCGTGTACGGTGGGAGGTCTATATAAGCAGAGCTGGTTTAG
TGAACCGTCAGATCCGCTAGCGCTACCGGTCGCCACCATGGTGAGCAAGGGCGAGGAGCTGTTCACCGGG
GTGGTGCCCATCCTGGTCGAGCTGGACGGCGACGTAAACGGCCACAAGTTCAGCGTGTCCGGCGAGGGCG
AGGGCGATGCCACCTACGGCAAGCTGACCCTGAAGTTCATCTGCACCACCGGCAAGCTGCCCGTGCCCTG
GCCCACCCTCGTGACCACCTTCGGCTACGGCGTGCAGTGCTTCGCCCGCTACCCCGACCACATGCGCCAG
CACGACTTCTTCAAGTCCGCCATGCCCGAAGGCTACGTCCAGGAGCGCACCATCTTCTTCAAGGACGACG
GCAACTACAAGACCCGCGCCGAGGTGAAGTTCGAGGGCGACACCCTGGTGAACCGCATCGAGCTGAAGGG
CATCGACTTCAAGGAGGACGGCAACATCCTGGGGCACAAGCTGGAGTACAACTACAACAGCCACAACGTC
TATATCATGGCCGACAAGCAGAAGAACGGCATCAAGGTGAACTTCAAGATCCGCCACAACATCGAGGACG
GCAGCGTGCAGCTCGCCGACCACTACCAGCAGAACACCCCCATCGGCGACGGCCCCGTGCTGCTGCCCGA
CAACCACTACCTGAGCTACCAGTCCGCCCTGAGCAAAGACCCCAACGAGAAGCGCGATCACATGGTCCTG
CTGGAGTTCGTGACCGCCGCCGGGATCACTCTCGGCATGGACGAGCTGTACAAGTCCGGACTCAGATCTC
GAGCTCAAGCTTCGAATTCTGCAGTCGACGGTACCGCGGGCCCGGGATCCACCGGATCTAGATAACTGAT
CATAATCAGCCATACCACATTTGTAGAGGTTTTACTTGCTTTAAAAACCTCCCACACCTCCCCCTGAACC
TGAAACATAAAATG
