>Addgene plasmid #54744 | Topaz-C1 | addgene partial sequence | sequence record 91055 | CMV-F 5'-CGCAAATGGGCGGTAGGCGTG-3'
GTGAACCGTCAGATCCGCTAGCGCTACCGGTCGCCACCATGGTGAGCAAGGGCGAGGAGCTGTTCACCGG
GGTGGTGCCCATCCTGGTCGAGCTGGACGGCGACGTAAACGGCCACAAGTTCAGCGTGTCCGGCGAGGGC
GAGGGCGATGCCACCTACGGCAAGCTGACCCTGAAGTTCATCTGCACCACCGGCAAGCTGCCCGTGCCCT
GGCCCACCCTCGTGACCACCTTCGGCTACGGCGTGCAGTGCTTCGCCCGCTACCCCGACCACATGCGCCA
GCACGACTTCTTCAAGTCCGCCATGCCCGAAGGCTACGTCCAGGAGCGCACCATCTTCTTCAAGGACGAC
GGCAACTACAAGACCCGCGCCGAGGTGAAGTTCGAGGGCGACACCCTGGTGAACCGCATCGAGCTGAAGG
GCATCGACTTCAAGGAGGACGGCAACATCCTGGGGCACAAGCTGGAGTACAACTACAACAGCCACAACGT
CTATATCATGGCCGACAAGCAGAAGAACGGCATCAAGGTGAACTTCAAGATCCGCCACAACATCGAGGAC
GGCAGCGTGCAGCTCGCCGACCACTACCAGCAGAACACCCCCATCGGCGACGGCCCCGTGCTGCTGCCCG
ACAACCACTACCTGAGCTACCAGTCCGCCCTGAGCAAAGACCCCAACGAGAAGCGCGATCACATGGTCCT
GCTGGAGTTCGTGACCGCCGCCGGGATCACTCTCGGCATGGACGAGCTGTACAAGTCCGGACTCAGATCT
CGAGCTCAAGCTTCGAA
